>Addgene plasmid #88528 | pDONR223-ZNF8 | depositor partial sequence | sequence record 172132 | insert
ATGGACCCCGAGGACGAAGGGGTAGCGGGAGTGATGTCTGTGGGGCCGCCGGCGGCCCGGCTTCAGGAAC
CAGTGACCTTCCGGGATGTGGCTGTGGACTTTACCCAGGAGGAATGGGGGCAGCTGGACCCTACCCAGAG
GATCCTCTACCGTGACGTGATGCTGGAGACCTTTGGTCACCTGCTCTCCATAGGTCCTGAGCTTCCGAAG
CCTGAAGTCATCTCCCAGCTGGAGCAAGGGACCGAGCTATGGGTGGCTGAGAGAGGAACCACCCAGGGCT
GCCATCCAGCCTGGGAGCCTCGATCTGAAAGCCAAGCATCACGCAAGGAAGAGGGCCTGCCTGAAGAGGA
GCCATCCCATGTCACGGGAAGGGAAGGATTCCCGACAGATGCTCCTTATCCCACCACGTTAGGGAAAGAC
AGGGAGTGTCAGAGCCAGAGTCTGGCACTCAAGGAGCAGAATAACTTGAAGCAGTTGGAATTTGGCCTCA
AGGAAGCACCAGTTCAAGATCAAGGCTACAAAACTCTCAGACTCAGGGAAAACTGCGTCCTGAGTTCAAG
CCCAAATCCATTCCCAGAGATCTCTAGAGGGGAGTATTTGTATACTTACGACTCACAGATTACAGACTCA
GAACATAACTCCAGCTTAGTCAGTCAGCAGACAGGCTCCCCAGGAAAACAGCCCGGTGAAAACAGTGACT
GTCACAGAGATTCCAGTCAGGCCATTCCAATTACGGAACTCACAAAAAGCCAGGTGCAGGACAAACCCTA
CAAATGTACTGACTGTGGGAAGTCGTTTAACCATAACGCACACCTCACCGTGCACAAGAGGATTCATACG
GGAGAAAGACCTTATATGTGCAAGGAGTGTGGGAAAGCCTTCAGCCAGAACTCCTCCCTCGTCCAGCATG
AGCGCATCCACACTGGAGACAAGCCCTACAAGTGTGCCGAATGTGGGAAGTCTTTCTGCCATAGTACACA
CCTTACCGTCCATCGGAGGATTCACACTGGGGAGAAGCCCTATGAGTGTCAGGACTGTGGGAGGGCCTTC
AACCAGAACTCCTCCCTGGGGCGGCACAAGAGGACACACACTGGGGAGAAGCCATACACCTGCAGTGTGT
GTGGGAAATCCTTCTCTCGGACCACTTGCCTTTTCCTGCACCTGAGAACTCACACCGAGGAGAGGCCCTA
CGAGTGTAACCACTGCGGGAAGGGCTTCAGGCACAGCTCATCCCTGGCCCAGCACCAGCGGAAGCACGCG
GGGGAGAAGCCCTTTGAGTGCCGCCAGAGGCTGATCTTTGAGCAGACGCCAGCTCTCACAAAGCATGAAT
GGACAGAAGCCCTGGGCTGTGACCCACCTTTGAGTCAAGATGAGAGGACTCACCGAAGCGACAGACCCTT
CAAATGTAATCAGTGTGGGAAGTGTTTCATTCAGAGCTCTCACCTCATCCGGCACCAGATAACTCACACC
AGAGAGGAGCAGCCCCATGGGCGAAGCCGGCGGCGTGAACAGTCCTCGAGCAGGAACTCACACCTGGTTC
AGCATCAACACCCGAACTCCAGAAAGAGCTCTGCAGGCGGAGCAAAGGCAGGGCAGCCGGAAAGCAGAGC
CCTGGCTTTGTTTGACATCCAAAAAATCATGCAAGAGAAAAACCCTGTGCACGTTATTGGGGTGGAAGAG
CCTTCTGTGGGTGCTTCCATGTTATTTGACATCAGAGAATCCACATAG
