[The description below was written by a language model from this plasmid's Addgene catalogue record.]
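Description:
pDONR223-ZNF8 is a Gateway donor-backbone plasmid that functions as an entry clone carrying the open reading frame of human ZNF8, a zinc finger transcription factor also known as HF.18 or Zfp128. It is built on the Invitrogen pDONR223 backbone (about 3 kb without insert), is maintained as a high-copy plasmid in standard E. coli cloning strains, and is selected with spectinomycin. The record gives no feature table, so the specific origin of replication and the flanking recombination sites are not itemised. As a Gateway-cloned insert in a donor backbone, the ORF would be expected to sit between att sites that allow recombinational transfer into destination vectors. The listed M13 forward and reverse sequencing primers indicate that standard M13 priming sites flank the insert.

The insert is recorded as 1,728 bp and carries one deliberate modification: the last nucleotide of the stop codon has been removed, so the ORF reads through and can be fused in frame to C-terminal tags or reporters supplied by a destination vector. The record describes no promoter or other expression elements for ZNF8, consistent with a plasmid that serves as a shuttle and storage clone rather than an expression construct. Expression depends on the destination vector chosen after transfer.

The plasmid belongs to the Human TFome Collection, a comprehensive library of human transcription factors assembled for cell fate engineering, and is noted as part of that collection's ORFeome-derived subset. Its typical use is as a source clone for moving ZNF8 into expression vectors for overexpression or screening studies.
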