Addgene plasmid #88528: pDONR223-ZNF8
Purpose: Donor Vector containing ZNF8 transcription factor, part of the Human TFome Collection
Depositing lab: Marc Vidal. Depositing organization: Dana-Farber Cancer Institute. Publication: A comprehensive library of human transcription factors for cell fate engineering. Ng AHM, Khoshakhlagh P, Rojo Arias JE, Pasquini G, Wang K, Swiersy A, Shipman SL, Appleton E, Kiaee K, Kohman RE, Vernet A, Dysart M, Leeper K, Saylor W, Huang JY, Graveline A, Taipale J, Hill DE, Vidal M, Melero-Martin JM, Busskamp V, Church GM. Nat Biotechnol. 2021 Apr;39(4):510-519. doi: 10.1038/s41587-020-0742-6. Epub 2020 Nov 30. PubMed 33257861.
Backbone
  Vector backbone: pDONR223
  Backbone manufacturer: Invitrogen
  Backbone size w/o insert (bp): 3000
  Vector type: Gateway Donor Vector
Growth in bacteria
  Bacterial resistance: Spectinomycin, 50 μg/mL
  Growth temperature: 37°C
  Growth strain: DH5alpha
  Copy number: High Copy
Gene/Insert
  Gene/Insert name: ZNF8
  Species: H. sapiens (human)
  Insert size (bp): 1728
  Mutation: Last nucleotide of stop codon removed to allow for Gateway C-terminal fusions
  Entrez Gene: ZNF8 (a.k.a. HF.18, Zfp128)
  Cloning method: Gateway Cloning
  Sequencing primers: 5′ M13F(-21); 3′ M13R
Terms and licenses: Academic/Nonprofit Terms; Industry Terms: Not Available to Industry
Depositor comments: Represents the ORFeome subset of the TFome
How to cite: pDONR223-ZNF8 was a gift from Marc Vidal (Addgene plasmid # 88528 ; http://n2t.net/addgene:88528 ; RRID:Addgene_88528)
